Addgene plasmid #56639: ZsYellow1-H2B-6
Purpose: Localization: Nucleus/Histones, Excitation: 529, Emission: 539
Depositing lab: Michael Davidson. Depositing organization: Florida State University, Tallahassee.
Backbone
  Vector backbone: ZsYellow1
  Backbone size w/o insert (bp): 4750
  Vector type: Mammalian Expression
  Selectable markers: Neomycin (select with G418)
Growth in bacteria
  Bacterial resistance: Kanamycin, 50 μg/mL
  Growth temperature: 37°C
  Growth strain: DH5alpha
  Copy number: High Copy
Gene/Insert
  Gene/Insert name: H2B (alt names: Human Histone H2B; NM_021058.3)
  Species: H. sapiens (human)
  Mutation: D26G and V119I in H2B
  Entrez Gene: H2BC11 (a.k.a. H2B/r, H2BFR, H2BJ, HIST1H2BJ)
  Promoter: CMV
  Tag / fusion protein: ZsYellow1
  Cloning method: Unknown
  Sequencing primers: 5′ CMV-F; 3′ SV40pA-R
Terms and licenses: Academic/Nonprofit Terms; Industry Terms: Not Available to Industry
Depositor comments: . Excitation = 529; Emission = 539
How to cite: ZsYellow1-H2B-6 was a gift from Michael Davidson (Addgene plasmid # 56639 ; http://n2t.net/addgene:56639 ; RRID:Addgene_56639)
