[The description below was written by a language model from this plasmid's Addgene catalogue record and pLannotate feature annotations shown in this document.]
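Description:
ZsYellow1-H2B-6 is a mammalian expression plasmid that produces human histone H2B fused to the yellow fluorescent protein ZsYellow1, for labelling chromatin and the nucleus in cells. It is built on a ZsYellow1 N-terminal-fusion style backbone. In the sequenced record of about 5.1 kb, the CMV immediate early enhancer and promoter are followed by a remnant of the multiple cloning site and the H2B coding sequence (HIST1H2BJ/H2BC11). After a short linker gap comes the mammalian codon-optimized ZsYellow1 reading frame, so the fluorescent protein sits at the C-terminus of the histone. The "6" in the name probably refers to the length of that linker, though the record does not say so. The H2B insert carries two recorded substitutions, D26G and V119I. The transcript is terminated by an SV40 polyadenylation signal. The small large T antigen fragment annotated just upstream of that signal is most likely part of the SV40-derived 3' region rather than a functional element.

The plasmid is propagated in E. coli at high copy from a ColE1/pUC-type origin, and an f1 origin is also present. A single Tn5 aminoglycoside phosphotransferase gene (NeoR/KanR) serves two purposes. A bacterial bla-type promoter drives it for kanamycin selection in bacteria, and the SV40 enhancer/early promoter, paired with an HSV TK poly(A) signal, drives it for G418 selection of stably transfected mammalian cells. The short ble and bGH poly(A) fragments also appear to be backbone remnants or incidental annotation matches.

Because H2B is incorporated into nucleosomes, the fusion serves as a nuclear and chromatin localization marker for fluorescence imaging. Its recorded excitation and emission peaks are 529 nm and 539 nm.
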