Features (pLannotate 1.2.2; 16 found; start..end, strand, type, name):
     25..328     +  enhancer       CMV enhancer: human cytomegalovirus immediate early enhancer
    329..532     +  promoter       CMV promoter: human cytomegalovirus (CMV) immediate early promoter
    555..616     +  misc_feature   MCS (fragment): multiple cloning site
    621..998     +  CDS            H2B: human histone H2B; HIST1H2BJ
   1017..1712    +  CDS            ZsYellow1: Zoanthus yellow fluorescent protein mammalian codon-optimized
   1729..1812    +  CDS            large T antigen (fragment): large T antigen from SV40 (simian virus 40)
   1835..1956    +  polyA_signal   SV40 poly(A) signal: SV40 polyadenylation signal
   1990..2418    -  rep_origin     f1 ori (sequence partly withheld): f1 bacteriophage origin of replication; arrow indicates direction of (+) strand synthesis
   2445..2549    +  promoter       AmpR promoter: bla
   2551..2908    +  promoter       SV40 promoter: SV40 enhancer and early promoter
   2943..3737    +  CDS            NeoR/KanR: aminoglycoside phosphotransferase from Tn5; aph(3')-II (or nptII); confers resistance to neomycin, kanamycin, and G418 (Geneticin®)
   3758..3910    +  CDS            ble (fragment): BLE_KLEPN - Experimental evidence at protein level: Swiss-Prot protein existence level 1. Binding protein with a strong affinity to the bleomycin family of antibiotics. Binds to CL990; an antimitotic-antibiotic compound. From Klebsiella pneumoniae.
   3969..4016    +  polyA_signal   HSV TK poly(A) signal: herpes simplex virus thymidine kinase polyadenylation signal (Cole and Stacy, 1985)
   4107..4123    -  polyA_signal   bGH poly(A) signal (fragment): bovine growth hormone polyadenylation signal
   4345..4933    +  rep_origin     ori: high-copy-number ColE1/pMB1/pBR322/pUC origin of replication
   5048..5083    +  enhancer       CMV enhancer (fragment): human cytomegalovirus immediate early enhancer
>Addgene plasmid #56639 | ZsYellow1-H2B-6 | addgene full sequence | sequence record 256067 | Addgene NGS Result
TCATAGCCCATATATGGAGTTCCGCGTTACATAACTTACGGTAAATGGCCCGCCTGGCTGACCGCCCAAC
GACCCCCGCCCATTGACGTCAATAATGACGTATGTTCCCATAGTAACGCCAATAGGGACTTTCCATTGAC
GTCAATGGGTGGAGTATTTACGGTAAACTGCCCACTTGGCAGTACATCAAGTGTATCATATGCCAAGTAC
GCCCCCTATTGACGTCAATGACGGTAAATGGCCCGCCTGGCATTATGCCCAGTACATGACCTTATGGGAC
TTTCCTACTTGGCAGTACATCTACGTATTAGTCATCGCTATTACCATGGTGATGCGGTTTTGGCAGTACA
TCAATGGGCGTGGATAGCGGTTTGACTCACGGGGATTTCCAAGTCTCCACCCCATTGACGTCAATGGGAG
TTTGTTTTGGCACCAAAATCAACGGGACTTTCCAAAATGTCGTAACAACTCCGCCCCATTGACGCAAATG
GGCGGTAGGCGTGTACGGTGGGAGGTCTATATAAGCAGAGCTGGTTTAGTGAACCGTCAGATCCGCTAGC
GCTACCGGACTCAGATCTCGAGCTCAAGCTTCGAATTCTGCAGTCGACGGTACCGCCACCATGCCAGAGC
CAGCGAAGTCTGCTCCCGCCCCGAAAAAGGGCTCCAAGAAGGCGGTGACTAAGGCGCAGAAGAAAGGCGG
CAAGAAGCGCAAGCGCAGCCGCAAGGAGAGCTATTCCATCTATGTGTACAAGGTTCTGAAGCAGGTCCAC
CCTGACACCGGCATTTCGTCCAAGGCCATGGGCATCATGAATTCGTTTGTGAACGACATTTTCGAGCGCA
TCGCAGGTGAGGCTTCCCGCCTGGCGCATTACAACAAGCGCTCGACCATCACCTCCAGGGAGATCCAGAC
GGCCGTGCGCCTGCTGCTGCCTGGGGAGTTGGCCAAGCACGCCGTGTCCGAGGGTACTAAGGCCATCACC
AAGTACACCAGCGCTAAGGATCCACCGGTCGCCACCATGGCCCACAGCAAGCACGGCCTGAAGGAGGAGA
TGACCATGAAGTACCACATGGAGGGCTGCGTGAACGGCCACAAGTTCGTGATCACCGGCGAGGGCATCGG
CTACCCCTTCAAGGGCAAGCAGACCATCAACCTGTGCGTGATCGAGGGCGGCCCCCTGCCCTTCAGCGAG
GACATCCTGAGCGCCGGCTTCAAGTACGGCGACCGGATCTTCACCGAGTACCCCCAGGACATCGTGGACT
ACTTCAAGAACAGCTGCCCCGCCGGCTACACCTGGGGCCGGAGCTTCCTGTTCGAGGACGGCGCCGTGTG
CATCTGTAACGTGGACATCACCGTGAGCGTGAAGGAGAACTGCATCTACCACAAGAGCATCTTCAACGGC
GTGAACTTCCCCGCCGACGGCCCCGTGATGAAGAAGATGACCACCAACTGGGAGGCCAGCTGCGAGAAGA
TCATGCCCGTGCCTAAGCAGGGCATCCTGAAGGGCGACGTGAGCATGTACCTGCTGCTGAAGGACGGCGG
CCGGTACCGGTGCCAGTTCGACACCGTGTACAAGGCCAAGAGCGTGCCCAGCAAGATGCCCGAGTGGCAC
TTCATCCAGCACAAGCTGCTGCGGGAGGACCGGAGCGACGCCAAGAACCAGAAGTGGCAGCTGACCGAGC
ACGCCATCGCCTTCCCCAGCGCCCTGGCCTGAAGCGGCCGCGACTCTAGATCATAATCAGCCATACCACA
TTTGTAGAGGTTTTACTTGCTTTAAAAAACCTCCCACACCTCCCCCTGAACCTGAAACATAAAATGAATG
CAATTGTTGTTGTTAACTTGTTTATTGCAGCTTATAATGGTTACAAATAAAGCAATAGCATCACAAATTT
CACAAATAAAGCATTTTTTTCACTGCATTCTAGTTGTGGTTTGTCCAAACTCATCAATGTATCTTAAGGC
GTAAATTGTAAGCGTTAATATTTTGTTAAAATTCGCGTTAAATTTTTGTTAAATCAGCTCATTTTTTAAC
CAATAGGCCGAAATCGGCAAAATCCCTTATAAATCAAAAGAATAGACCGAGATAGGGT
[37 nt withheld, positions 2089-2125]
AAAGAACGTGGACTCCAACGTCAAAGG
[49 nt withheld, positions 2153-2201]
T
[91 nt withheld, positions 2203-2293]
G
[124 nt withheld, positions 2295-2418]
CAGGTGGCACTTTTCGGGGAAATGTGCGCGGAACCCCTATTTGTTTATTTTTCTAAATACATTCAAATAT
GTATCCGCTCATGAGACAATAACCCTGATAAATGCTTCAATAATATTGAAAAAGGAAGAGTCCTGAGGCG
GAAAGAACCAGCTGTGGAATGTGTGTCAGTTAGGGTGTGGAAAGTCCCCAGGCTCCCCAGCAGGCAGAAG
TATGCAAAGCATGCATCTCAATTAGTCAGCAACCAGGTGTGGAAAGTCCCCAGGCTCCCCAGCAGGCAGA
AGTATGCAAAGCATGCATCTCAATTAGTCAGCAACCATAGTCCCGCCCCTAACTCCGCCCATCCCGCCCC
TAACTCCGCCCAGTTCCGCCCATTCTCCGCCCCATGGCTGACTAATTTTTTTTATTTATGCAGAGGCCGA
GGCCGCCTCGGCCTCTGAGCTATTCCAGAAGTAGTGAGGAGGCTTTTTTGGAGGCCTAGGCTTTTGCAAA
GATCGATCAAGAGACAGGATGAGGATCGTTTCGCATGATTGAACAAGATGGATTGCACGCAGGTTCTCCG
GCCGCTTGGGTGGAGAGGCTATTCGGCTATGACTGGGCACAACAGACAATCGGCTGCTCTGATGCCGCCG
TGTTCCGGCTGTCAGCGCAGGGGCGCCCGGTTCTTTTTGTCAAGACCGACCTGTCCGGTGCCCTGAATGA
ACTGCAAGACGAGGCAGCGCGGCTATCGTGGCTGGCCACGACGGGCGTTCCTTGCGCAGCTGTGCTCGAC
GTTGTCACTGAAGCGGGAAGGGACTGGCTGCTATTGGGCGAAGTGCCGGGGCAGGATCTCCTGTCATCTC
ACCTTGCTCCTGCCGAGAAAGTATCCATCATGGCTGATGCAATGCGGCGGCTGCATACGCTTGATCCGGC
TACCTGCCCATTCGACCACCAAGCGAAACATCGCATCGAGCGAGCACGTACTCGGATGGAAGCCGGTCTT
GTCGATCAGGATGATCTGGACGAAGAGCATCAGGGGCTCGCGCCAGCCGAACTGTTCGCCAGGCTCAAGG
CGAGCATGCCCGACGGCGAGGATCTCGTCGTGACCCATGGCGATGCCTGCTTGCCGAATATCATGGTGGA
AAATGGCCGCTTTTCTGGATTCATCGACTGTGGCCGGCTGGGTGTGGCGGACCGCTATCAGGACATAGCG
TTGGCTACCCGTGATATTGCTGAAGAGCTTGGCGGCGAATGGGCTGACCGCTTCCTCGTGCTTTACGGTA
TCGCCGCTCCCGATTCGCAGCGCATCGCCTTCTATCGCCTTCTTGACGAGTTCTTCTGAGCGGGACTCTG
GGGTTCGAAATGACCGACCAAGCGACGCCCAACCTGCCATCACGAGATTTCGATTCCACCGCCGCCTTCT
ATGAAAGGTTGGGCTTCGGAATCGTTTTCCGGGACGCCGGCTGGATGATCCTCCAGCGCGGGGATCTCAT
GCTGGAGTTCTTCGCCCACCCTAGGGGGAGGCTAACTGAAACACGGAAGGAGACAATACCGGAAGGAACC
CGCGCTATGACGGCAATAAAAAGACAGAATAAAACGCACGGTGTTGGGTCGTTTGTTCATAAACGCGGGG
TTCGGTCCCAGGGCTGGCACTCTGTCGATACCCCACCGAGACCCCATTGGGGCCAATACGCCCGCGTTTC
TTCCTTTTCCCCACCCCACCCCCCAAGTTCGGGTGAAGGCCCAGGGCTCGCAGCCAACGTCGGGGCGGCA
GGCCCTGCCATAGCCTCAGGTTACTCATATATACTTTAGATTGATTTAAAACTTCATTTTTAATTTAAAA
GGATCTAGGTGAAGATCCTTTTTGATAATCTCATGACCAAAATCCCTTAACGTGAGTTTTCGTTCCACTG
AGCGTCAGACCCCGTAGAAAAGATCAAAGGATCTTCTTGAGATCCTTTTTTTCTGCGCGTAATCTGCTGC
TTGCAAACAAAAAAACCACCGCTACCAGCGGTGGTTTGTTTGCCGGATCAAGAGCTACCAACTCTTTTTC
CGAAGGTAACTGGCTTCAGCAGAGCGCAGATACCAAATACTGTTCTTCTAGTGTAGCCGTAGTTAGGCCA
CCACTTCAAGAACTCTGTAGCACCGCCTACATACCTCGCTCTGCTAATCCTGTTACCAGTGGCTGCTGCC
AGTGGCGATAAGTCGTGTCTTACCGGGTTGGACTCAAGACGATAGTTACCGGATAAGGCGCAGCGGTCGG
GCTGAACGGGGGGTTCGTGCACACAGCCCAGCTTGGAGCGAACGACCTACACCGAACTGAGATACCTACA
GCGTGAGCTATGAGAAAGCGCCACGCTTCCCGAAGGGAGAAAGGCGGACAGGTATCCGGTAAGCGGCAGG
GTCGGAACAGGAGAGCGCACGAGGGAGCTTCCAGGGGGAAACGCCTGGTATCTTTATAGTCCTGTCGGGT
TTCGCCACCTCTGACTTGAGCGTCGATTTTTGTGATGCTCGTCAGGGGGGCGGAGCCTATGGAAAAACGC
CAGCAACGCGGCCTTTTTACGGTTCCTGGCCTTTTGCTGGCCTTTTGCTCACATGTTCTTTCCTGCGTTA
TCCCCTGATTCTGTGGATAACCGTATTACCGCCATGCATTAGTTATTAATAGTAATCAATTACGGGGTCA
TTAGT
